>Addgene plasmid #168613 | pDONR223 MERS-CoV NSP8_nostop | depositor partial sequence | sequence record 326822 | Inserted CDS without stop codon
ATGGCTACTCTTTCTGAGTTTTCACACTTAGCTACCTTTGCTGAGTTGGAAGCTGCGCAGAAAGCCTATC
AGGAAGCTATGGACTCTGGTGACACCTCACCACAAGTTCTTAAGGCTTTGCAGAAGGCTGTTAATATAGC
TAAAAACGCCTATGAGAAGGATAAGGCAGTGGCCCGTAAGTTAGAACGTATGGCTGATCAGGCTATGACT
TCTATGTATAAGCAAGCACGTGCTGAAGACAAGAAAGCAAAAATTGTCAGTGCTATGCAAACTATGTTGT
TTGGTATGATTAAGAAGCTCGACAACGATGTTCTTAATGGTATCATTTCTAACGCTAGGAATGGTTGTAT
ACCTCTTAGTGTCATCCCACTGTGTGCTTCAAATAAACTTCGCGTTGTAATTCCTGACTTCACCGTCTGG
AATCAGGTAGTCACATATCCCTCGCTTAACTACGCTGGGGCTTTGTGGGACATTACAGTTATAAACAATG
TGGACAATGAAATTGTTAAGTCTTCAGATGTTGTAGACAGCAATGAAAATTTAACATGGCCACTTGTTTT
AGAATGCACTAGGGCATCCACTTCTGCCGTTAAGTTGCAATAA
