[The description below was written by a language model from this plasmid's Addgene catalogue record.]
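Description:
pDONR223 MERS-CoV NSP8_nostop is a Gateway-compatible Entry clone built in the pDONR223 donor backbone, a bacterial cloning vector rather than an expression vector. It is propagated in E. coli and selected with spectinomycin. The record does not include a feature table, so the origin of replication and other backbone elements are not itemised, and the copy number is listed as unknown. As an Entry clone produced by Gateway recombination, the insert would be expected to sit between attL recombination sites, and the flanking M13 forward and reverse primer sites are the ones listed for sequence verification.

The payload is a 597 bp open reading frame encoding NSP8, a non-structural protein of Middle East respiratory syndrome coronavirus that is derived from the orf1ab polyprotein gene. In coronaviruses NSP8 is generally known as a cofactor of the viral RNA-dependent RNA polymerase complex. The "nostop" designation indicates that the coding sequence lacks a termination codon, so that after LR recombination into a Destination vector the ORF can be read through into a C-terminal tag or fusion partner supplied by that vector. No promoter, tag or reporter is recorded for the Entry clone itself, so expression depends entirely on the chosen Destination vector.

The plasmid belongs to a collection of human coronavirus protein-coding sequences assembled as a flexible, multipurpose Gateway resource. It lets NSP8 be shuttled readily into different expression or assay systems, such as those requiring C-terminal fusions.
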