Addgene plasmid #168613: pDONR223 MERS-CoV NSP8_nostop
Purpose: Gateway-compatible Entry vector
Depositing lab: Fritz Roth. Depositing organization: Sinai Health System. Publication: A resource of human coronavirus protein-coding sequences in a flexible, multipurpose Gateway Entry clone collection. Weller B, Lin CW, Pogoutse O, Sauer M, Marin-de la Rosa N, Strobel A, Young V, Knapp JJ, Rayhan A, Falter C, Kim DK, Roth FP, Falter-Braun P. G3 (Bethesda). 2023 Jul 5;13(7):jkad105. doi: 10.1093/g3journal/jkad105. PubMed 37267226.
Backbone
  Vector backbone: pDONR223
  Backbone manufacturer: Rual et al, Genome Res. 14:2128-2135, 2004.
  Backbone size w/o insert (bp): 5005
  Vector type: Other
Growth in bacteria
  Bacterial resistance: Spectinomycin, 50 μg/mL
  Growth temperature: 37°C
  Growth strain: DH5alpha
  Copy number: Unknown
Gene/Insert
  Gene/Insert name: NSP8
  Species: Other
  Insert size (bp): 597
  Entrez Gene: orf1ab (a.k.a. G128_gp01)
  Cloning method: Gateway Cloning
  Sequencing primers: 5′ m13-For; 3′ m13-Rev
Resource information
  A portion of this plasmid was derived from a plasmid made by: Falter-Braun Lab
Terms and licenses: Academic/Nonprofit Terms; Industry Terms
How to cite: pDONR223 MERS-CoV NSP8_nostop was a gift from Fritz Roth (Addgene plasmid # 168613 ; http://n2t.net/addgene:168613 ; RRID:Addgene_168613)
